>Addgene plasmid #148494 | pT7-V5-SBP-C1-HsMex3B_1-229_AD | depositor full sequence | sequence record 290942 | Full Sequence
TAGTTATTAATAGTAATCAATTACGGGGTCATTAGTTCATAGCCCATATATGGAGTTCCGCGTTACATAA
CTTACGGTAAATGGCCCGCCTGGCTGACCGCCCAACGACCCCCGCCCATTGACGTCAATAATGACGTATG
TTCCCATAGTAACGCCAATAGGGACTTTCCATTGACGTCAATGGGTGGAGTATTTACGGTAAACTGCCCA
CTTGGCAGTACATCAAGTGTATCATATGCCAAGTACGCCCCCTATTGACGTCAATGACGGTAAATGGCCC
GCCTGGCATTATGCCCAGTACATGACCTTATGGGACTTTCCTACTTGGCAGTACATCTACGTATTAGTCA
TCGCTATTACCATGGTGATGCGGTTTTGGCAGTACATCAATGGGCGTGGATAGCGGTTTGACTCACGGGG
ATTTCCAAGTCTCCACCCCATTGACGTCAATGGGAGTTTGTTTTGGCACCAAAATCAACGGGACTTTCCA
AAATGTCGTAACAACTCCGCCCCATTGACGCAAATGGGCGGTAGGCGTGTACGGTGGGAGGTCTATATAA
GCAGAGCTCTCTGGCTAACTAGAGAACCCACTGCTTACTGGCTTATCGAAATTAATACGACTCACTATAG
GGAGACCCAAGCTCTAGCGCTACCGGTCGCCACCATGGGTAAGCCTATCCCTAACCCTCTCCTCGGTCTC
GATTCTACGCCCGGAAGCGGTAGCGGTACGATGGACGAGAAGACCACCGGCTGGGGGGGCGGCCACGTGG
TGGAGGGCCTGGCCGGCGAGCTGGAGCAGCTGCGGGCCAGGCTGGAGCACCACCCTCAGGGCCAGCGGGA
GCCCAGATCTCGAGCTCAAGCTTCGAATTCTGCAGTCGACGGTACCGCGGGCCCGGGATCCATGCCCAGC
TCGCTGTTCGCAGACCTGGAGCGCAACGGCAGCGGCGGCGGCGGCGGCGGCAGCAGCGGAGGGGGAGAGA
CCCTGGATGACCAAAGAGCCCTGCAGCTCGCGCTCGACCAGCTCTCCCTGCTGGGGCTGGACAGTGACGA
GGGCGCCTCTCTGTACGACAGCGAGCCGCGCAAGAAGAGCGTGAACATGACCGAGTGCGTGCCAGTACCC
AGTTCTGAGCATGTCGCCGAGATCGTGGGGCGGCAAGGTTGTAAAATCAAAGCGCTGCGGGCGAAGACCA
ATACTTACATCAAGACCCCAGTTCGCGGGGAGGAGCCTGTCTTTGTTGTGACGGGCAGGAAGGAGGATGT
GGCCATGGCTCGGAGGGAGATCATCTCTGCTGCCGAGCACTTCTCCATGATCCGCGCCTCCCGGAATAAG
AACACGGCACTCAACGGCGCGGTGCCTGGGCCGCCCAACCTGCCCGGGCAGACCACCATCCAAGTGCGGG
TACCCTACCGCGTGGTGGGGCTCGTGGTGGGGCCCAAAGGCGCCACAATCAAGCGCATCCAGCAGCAGAC
GCACACGTACATCGTGACGCCCAGCCGGGATAAGGAGCCGGTGTTCGAGGTGACCGGCATGCCAGAGAAC
GTGGATCGCGCTCGAGAGGAGATTGAGGCGCACATTGCTCTGCGTACCTAATCTAGATAACTGATCATAA
TCAGCCATACCACATTTGTAGAGGTTTTACTTGCTTTAAAAAACCTCCCACACCTCCCCCTGAACCTGAA
ACATAAAATGAATGCAATTGTTGTTGTTAACTTGTTTATTGCAGCTTATAATGGTTACAAATAAAGCAAT
AGCATCACAAATTTCACAAATAAAGCATTTTTTTCACTGCATTCTAGTTGTGGTTTGTCCAAACTCATCA
ATGTATCTTAACGCGTAAATTGTAAGCGTTAATATTTTGTTAAAATTCGCGTTAAATTTTTGTTAAATCA
GCTCATTTTTTAACCAATAGGCCGAAATCGGCAAAATCCCTTATAAATCAAAAGAATAGACCGAGATAGG
GT
[37 nt withheld, positions 1963-1999]
AAAGAACGTGGACTCCAACGTCAAAGG
[49 nt withheld, positions 2027-2075]
T
[91 nt withheld, positions 2077-2167]
G
[124 nt withheld, positions 2169-2292]
CAGGTGGCACTTTTCGGGGAAATGTGCGCGGAACCCCTATTTGTTTATTTTTCTAAATACATTCAAATAT
GTATCCGCTCATGAGACAATAACCCTGATAAATGCTTCAATAATATTGAAAAAGGAAGAGTCCTGAGGCG
GAAAGAACCAGCTGTGGAATGTGTGTCAGTTAGGGTGTGGAAAGTCCCCAGGCTCCCCAGCAGGCAGAAG
TATGCAAAGCATGCATCTCAATTAGTCAGCAACCAGGTGTGGAAAGTCCCCAGGCTCCCCAGCAGGCAGA
AGTATGCAAAGCATGCATCTCAATTAGTCAGCAACCATAGTCCCGCCCCTAACTCCGCCCATCCCGCCCC
TAACTCCGCCCAGTTCCGCCCATTCTCCGCCCCATGGCTGACTAATTTTTTTTATTTATGCAGAGGCCGA
GGCCGCCTCGGCCTCTGAGCTATTCCAGAAGTAGTGAGGAGGCTTTTTTGGAGGCCTAGGCTTTTGCAAA
GATCGATCAAGAGACAGGATGAGGATCGTTTCGCATGATTGAACAAGATGGATTGCACGCAGGTTCTCCG
GCCGCTTGGGTGGAGAGGCTATTCGGCTATGACTGGGCACAACAGACAATCGGCTGCTCTGATGCCGCCG
TGTTCCGGCTGTCAGCGCAGGGGCGCCCGGTTCTTTTTGTCAAGACCGACCTGTCCGGTGCCCTGAATGA
ACTGCAAGACGAGGCAGCGCGGCTATCGTGGCTGGCCACGACGGGCGTTCCTTGCGCAGCTGTGCTCGAC
GTTGTCACTGAAGCGGGAAGGGACTGGCTGCTATTGGGCGAAGTGCCGGGGCAGGATCTCCTGTCATCTC
ACCTTGCTCCTGCCGAGAAAGTATCCATCATGGCTGATGCAATGCGGCGGCTGCATACGCTTGATCCGGC
TACCTGCCCATTCGACCACCAAGCGAAACATCGCATCGAGCGAGCACGTACTCGGATGGAAGCCGGTCTT
GTCGATCAGGATGATCTGGACGAAGAGCATCAGGGGCTCGCGCCAGCCGAACTGTTCGCCAGGCTCAAGG
CGAGCATGCCCGACGGCGAGGATCTCGTCGTGACCCATGGCGATGCCTGCTTGCCGAATATCATGGTGGA
AAATGGCCGCTTTTCTGGATTCATCGACTGTGGCCGGCTGGGTGTGGCGGACCGCTATCAGGACATAGCG
TTGGCTACCCGTGATATTGCTGAAGAGCTTGGCGGCGAATGGGCTGACCGCTTCCTCGTGCTTTACGGTA
TCGCCGCTCCCGATTCGCAGCGCATCGCCTTCTATCGCCTTCTTGACGAGTTCTTCTGAGCGGGACTCTG
GGGTTCGAAATGACCGACCAAGCGACGCCCAACCTGCCATCACGAGATTTCGATTCCACCGCCGCCTTCT
ATGAAAGGTTGGGCTTCGGAATCGTTTTCCGGGACGCCGGCTGGATGATCCTCCAGCGCGGGGATCTCAT
GCTGGAGTTCTTCGCCCACCCTAGGGGGAGGCTAACTGAAACACGGAAGGAGACAATACCGGAAGGAACC
CGCGCTATGACGGCAATAAAAAGACAGAATAAAACGCACGGTGTTGGGTCGTTTGTTCATAAACGCGGGG
TTCGGTCCCAGGGCTGGCACTCTGTCGATACCCCACCGAGACCCCATTGGGGCCAATACGCCCGCGTTTC
TTCCTTTTCCCCACCCCACCCCCCAAGTTCGGGTGAAGGCCCAGGGCTCGCAGCCAACGTCGGGGCGGCA
GGCCCTGCCATAGCCTCAGGTTACTCATATATACTTTAGATTGATTTAAAACTTCATTTTTAATTTAAAA
GGATCTAGGTGAAGATCCTTTTTGATAATCTCATGACCAAAATCCCTTAACGTGAGTTTTCGTTCCACTG
AGCGTCAGACCCCGTAGAAAAGATCAAAGGATCTTCTTGAGATCCTTTTTTTCTGCGCGTAATCTGCTGC
TTGCAAACAAAAAAACCACCGCTACCAGCGGTGGTTTGTTTGCCGGATCAAGAGCTACCAACTCTTTTTC
CGAAGGTAACTGGCTTCAGCAGAGCGCAGATACCAAATACTGTCCTTCTAGTGTAGCCGTAGTTAGGCCA
CCACTTCAAGAACTCTGTAGCACCGCCTACATACCTCGCTCTGCTAATCCTGTTACCAGTGGCTGCTGCC
AGTGGCGATAAGTCGTGTCTTACCGGGTTGGACTCAAGACGATAGTTACCGGATAAGGCGCAGCGGTCGG
GCTGAACGGGGGGTTCGTGCACACAGCCCAGCTTGGAGCGAACGACCTACACCGAACTGAGATACCTACA
GCGTGAGCTATGAGAAAGCGCCACGCTTCCCGAAGGGAGAAAGGCGGACAGGTATCCGGTAAGCGGCAGG
GTCGGAACAGGAGAGCGCACGAGGGAGCTTCCAGGGGGAAACGCCTGGTATCTTTATAGTCCTGTCGGGT
TTCGCCACCTCTGACTTGAGCGTCGATTTTTGTGATGCTCGTCAGGGGGGCGGAGCCTATGGAAAAACGC
CAGCAACGCGGCCTTTTTACGGTTCCTGGCCTTTTGCTGGCCTTTTGCTCACATGTTCTTTCCTGCGTTA
TCCCCTGATTCTGTGGATAACCGTATTACCGCCATGCAT
Features (pLannotate 1.2.2; 18 found; start..end, strand, type, name):
     61..364     +  enhancer       CMV enhancer: human cytomegalovirus immediate early enhancer
    365..568     +  promoter       CMV promoter: human cytomegalovirus (CMV) immediate early promoter
    564..597     +  LTR            5' LTR (truncated) (fragment): truncated 5' long terminal repeat (LTR) from HIV-1
    613..631     +  promoter       T7 promoter: promoter for bacteriophage T7 RNA polymerase
    668..709     +  CDS            V5 tag: epitope tag from simian virus 5
    731..844     +  CDS            SBP: streptavidin-binding peptide selected from a peptide library; binds streptavidin with nanomolar affinity (Keefe et al., 2001)
    845..901     +  misc_feature   MCS: multiple cloning site
    902..1588    +  CDS            MEX3B (fragment): MEX3B_HUMAN - Also known as KIAA2009, RKHD3, RNF195. Experimental evidence at protein level: Swiss-Prot protein existence level 1. RNA-binding protein. May be involved in post-transcriptional regulatory mechanisms. From Homo sapiens (Human).
   1602..1686    +  CDS            large T antigen (fragment): large T antigen from SV40 (simian virus 40)
   1709..1830    +  polyA_signal   SV40 poly(A) signal: SV40 polyadenylation signal
   1864..2292    -  rep_origin     f1 ori (sequence partly withheld): f1 bacteriophage origin of replication; arrow indicates direction of (+) strand synthesis
   2319..2423    +  promoter       AmpR promoter: bla
   2425..2782    +  promoter       SV40 promoter: SV40 enhancer and early promoter
   2817..3611    +  CDS            NeoR/KanR: aminoglycoside phosphotransferase from Tn5; aph(3')-II (or nptII); confers resistance to neomycin, kanamycin, and G418 (Geneticin®)
   3632..3784    +  CDS            ble (fragment): BLE_KLEPN - Experimental evidence at protein level: Swiss-Prot protein existence level 1. Binding protein with a strong affinity to the bleomycin family of antibiotics. Binds to CL990; an antimitotic-antibiotic compound. From Klebsiella pneumoniae.
   3843..3890    +  polyA_signal   HSV TK poly(A) signal: herpes simplex virus thymidine kinase polyadenylation signal (Cole and Stacy, 1985)
   3981..3997    -  polyA_signal   bGH poly(A) signal (fragment): bovine growth hormone polyadenylation signal
   4219..4807    +  rep_origin     ori: high-copy-number ColE1/pMB1/pBR322/pUC origin of replication
