[The description below was written by a language model from this plasmid's Addgene catalogue record and pLannotate feature annotations shown in this document.]
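Description:
pT7-V5-SBP-C1-HsMex3B_1-229_AD is a 4.9 kb mammalian expression plasmid encoding an N-terminal fragment (residues 1–229) of human MEX3B, an RNA-binding protein thought to act in post-transcriptional regulation. The catalogue lists the backbone as unknown. It is a high-copy plasmid that replicates in E. coli from a ColE1/pUC-type origin and also carries an f1 origin. A single NeoR/KanR (Tn5 aminoglycoside phosphotransferase) gene sits behind tandem bacterial (AmpR/bla) and SV40 early promoters and is terminated by an HSV TK poly(A) signal. It therefore gives kanamycin resistance in bacteria and can confer G418 resistance in mammalian cells.

The expression cassette is driven by the human CMV immediate-early enhancer and promoter. A T7 promoter lies just downstream of it, which would in principle also allow transcription by T7 RNA polymerase. The reading frame begins with a V5 epitope tag and a streptavidin-binding peptide (SBP), continues through a short multiple cloning site, and runs into the MEX3B fragment, whose ORF the depositor notes was taken from the NCBI reference transcript. An SV40 poly(A) signal ends the transcript. The product is thus an N-terminally V5-SBP-tagged MEX3B truncation, which can be detected through V5 and captured on streptavidin through SBP. This suits pull-down or interaction-mapping experiments in transfected cells, although the record states the purpose only as mammalian expression.

Several short annotated fragments (HIV-1 LTR, SV40 large T antigen, ble, bGH poly(A)) are probably partial sequence matches or backbone remnants rather than functional elements. The depositor sequence may be theoretical or based on Sanger sequencing rather than fully verified.
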