Addgene plasmid #148494: pT7-V5-SBP-C1-HsMex3B_1-229_AD
Purpose: Mammalian Expression of HsMex3B_1-229
Depositing lab: Elisa Izaurralde. Depositing organization: Max Planck Institute for Developmental Biology.
Backbone
  Vector backbone: Unknown
  Vector type: Mammalian Expression
Growth in bacteria
  Bacterial resistance: Kanamycin, 50 μg/mL
  Growth temperature: 37°C
  Growth strain: DH5alpha
  Copy number: High Copy
Gene/Insert
  Gene/Insert name: HsMex3B_1-229
  Species: H. sapiens (human)
  Entrez Gene: MEX3B (a.k.a. RKHD3, MEX-3B, RNF195, MGC117199, DKFZp434J0617)
  Cloning method: Unknown
Terms and licenses: Academic/Nonprofit Terms; Industry Terms: Not Available to Industry
Depositor comments: ORF extracted from NCBI:NM_032246 Plasmids from this collection were made available to the research community and donated after the lab closed. Please note that the sequence provided by the depositing laboratory may be theoretical/predicted or based on Sanger sequencing results. There may be discrepancies between sequencing results obtained by Addgene and the depositor sequence. If an Addgene verified sequence is not available, please contact before placing your order to request that our lab fully sequence the plasmid.
How to cite: pT7-V5-SBP-C1-HsMex3B_1-229_AD was a gift from Elisa Izaurralde (Addgene plasmid # 148494 ; http://n2t.net/addgene:148494 ; RRID:Addgene_148494)
